Addgene plasmid #38222: pTH742-CEN-RLuc/slowminCFLuc
Depositing lab: Tobias von der Haar. Depositing organization: London and South East University Group (LASE). Publication: Translation elongation can control translation initiation on eukaryotic mRNAs. Chu D, Kazana E, Bellanger N, Singh T, Tuite MF, von der Haar T. EMBO J. 2014 Jan 1;33(1):21-34. doi: 10.1002/embj.201385651. Epub 2013 Dec 19. PubMed 24357599.
Backbone
  Vector backbone: pCENBEVY-U
  Backbone size w/o insert (bp): 7122
  Total vector size (bp): 9692
  Modifications to backbone: A mutated GCN4 leader sequence (containing uORF 1 as the sole remaining uORF) was introduced into the BamHI site of this vector. mRNAs expressed from the TDH3 (GPD) promoter therefore contain inefficient 5'-UTRs.
  Vector type: Yeast Expression
  Selectable markers: URA3
Growth in bacteria
  Bacterial resistance: Ampicillin, 100 μg/mL
  Growth temperature: 37°C
  Growth strain: DH5alpha
  Copy number: High Copy
Gene/Insert 1
  Gene/Insert name: Firefly Luciferase (alt name: FLuc)
  Species: Photinus pyralis
  Insert size (bp): 1644
  Mutation: All codons of the original FLuc gene were exchanged for those isoaccepting codons decoded by the least abundant tRNAs in yeast. The last three codons of the full-length Firefly luciferase gene have been deleted to yield a luciferase variant which is fully functional, but no longer localises to peroxisomes.
  GenBank ID: AF043450
  Promoter: TDH3 (=GPD)
  Cloning method: Restriction Enzyme; 5′ cloning site BamHI (not destroyed); 3′ cloning site SalI (not destroyed)
  Sequencing primers: 5′ n/a; 3′ M13f
Gene/Insert 2
  Gene/Insert name: Renilla luciferase (alt name: RLuc)
  Species: Synthetic; Renilla reniformis
  Insert size (bp): 942
  GenBank ID: AF043450.1
  Promoter: ADH1
  Cloning method: Restriction Enzyme; 5′ cloning site XmaI (not destroyed); 3′ cloning site EcoRI (not destroyed)
  Sequencing primers: 5′ n/a; 3′ M13f
Resource information
  A portion of this plasmid was derived from a plasmid made by: The RLuc gene originated from a plasmid kindly provided by Dr David Bedwell (University of Alabama, Birmingham). Salas-Marco J, Bedwell DM (2004) Molecular and Cellular Biology 24:7769-7778.
Terms and licenses: Academic/Nonprofit Terms; Industry Terms: Not Available to Industry
How to cite: pTH742-CEN-RLuc/slowminCFLuc was a gift from Tobias von der Haar (Addgene plasmid # 38222 ; http://n2t.net/addgene:38222 ; RRID:Addgene_38222)
