[The description below was written by a language model from this plasmid's Addgene catalogue record and pLannotate feature annotations shown in this document.]
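Description:
pTH742-CEN-RLuc/slowminCFLuc is a 9.7 kb yeast expression plasmid built on the pCENBEVY-U backbone, a bidirectional dual-expression shuttle vector. In Saccharomyces cerevisiae it is maintained through a CEN6/ARS element, which gives stable, centromere-controlled low copy number, and is selected through the URA3 auxotrophic marker (counterselectable with 5-FOA). In E. coli it replicates from a high-copy ColE1/pUC-type origin with ampicillin resistance. An f1 origin and remnants of pBluescript-type cloning regions (lac promoter/operator, T3 and T7 promoters, lacZα fragment) are also present.

The payload is a pair of divergently oriented luciferase cassettes. On one strand, the ADH1 promoter drives Renilla luciferase, terminated by the ADH2 terminator; this serves as the reference reporter. On the other strand, the TDH3 (GPD/GAP) promoter drives a firefly luciferase variant followed by the ADH1 terminator. This FLuc gene was recoded so that every codon is replaced by the synonymous codon read by the least abundant yeast tRNA, giving a slowly decoded open reading frame. Its last three codons are deleted, so the enzyme remains active but is no longer targeted to peroxisomes. Between the TDH3 promoter and the FLuc coding sequence sits a mutated GCN4 leader that retains only uORF1, which makes the 5'-UTR inefficient for translation initiation; the unannotated gap in the feature table upstream of FLuc is consistent with this element.

Normalising firefly to Renilla activity from the same plasmid allows the effects of codon usage and 5'-UTR efficiency on protein output to be measured. This fits the associated work on how translation elongation influences initiation on eukaryotic mRNAs.
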