Features (pLannotate 1.2.2; 27 found; start..end, strand, type, name):
     70..573     -  misc_feature   CEN/ARS: S. cerevisiae CEN6 centromere fused to an autonomously replicating sequence
    610..714     +  promoter       AmpR promoter: bla
    715..1575    +  CDS            AmpR: β-lactamase; bla; confers resistance to ampicillin, carbenicillin, and related antibiotics
   1746..2334    +  rep_origin     ori: high-copy-number ColE1/pMB1/pBR322/pUC origin of replication
   2517..2609    +  CDS            lacI (fragment): lac repressor; lacI; The lac repressor binds to the lac operator to inhibit transcription in E. coli. This inhibition can be relieved by adding lactose or isopropyl-β-D-thiogalactopyranoside (IPTG).
   2622..2643    +  protein_bind   CAP binding site: CAP binding activates transcription in the presence of cAMP. E. coli catabolite activator protein
   2658..2688    +  promoter       lac promoter: promoter for the E. coli lac operon
   2696..2712    +  protein_bind   lac operator: The lac repressor binds to the lac operator to inhibit transcription in E. coli. This inhibition can be relieved by adding lactose or isopropyl-β-D-thiogalactopyranoside (IPTG). lac repressor encoded by lacI
   2757..2775    +  promoter       T3 promoter: promoter for bacteriophage T3 RNA polymerase
   2788..2809    -  misc_feature   MCS (fragment): pBluescript multiple cloning site
   2824..3123    -  terminator     ADH2 terminator: transcription terminator for the S. cerevisiae alcohol dehydrogenase 2 (ADH2) gene
   3154..4086    -  CDS            LUCI_RENRE: Experimental evidence at protein level: Swiss-Prot protein existence level 1. Upon binding the substrate, the enzyme catalyzes an oxygenation, producing a very short-lived hydroperoxide that cyclizes into a dioxetanone structure, which collapses, releasing a CO(2) molecule. The spontaneous breakdown of the dioxetanone releases the energy (about 50 kcal/mole) that is necessary to generate the excited state of the coelenteramide product, which is the singlet form of the monoanion. In vivo the product undergoes the process of nonradiative energy transfer to an accessory protein, a green fluoresce
   4094..4486    -  promoter       ADH1 promoter: S. cerevisiae ADH1; promoter for alcohol dehydrogenase 1
   4499..5143    +  promoter       GAP promoter: S. cerevisiae TDH3; promoter for glyceraldehyde-3-phosphate dehydrogenase
   5657..7297    +  CDS            LUCI_PHOPY: Experimental evidence at protein level: Swiss-Prot protein existence level 1. Produces green light with a wavelength of 562 nm. From Photinus pyralis (Common eastern firefly) (Lampyris pyralis).
   7300..7324    +  misc_feature   MCS (fragment): pUC18/19 multiple cloning site
   7318..7452    +  CDS            ADH1 (fragment): ADH1_YEAST - Also known as ADC1. Experimental evidence at protein level: Swiss-Prot protein existence level 1. This isozyme preferentially catalyzes the conversion of primary unbranched alcohols to their corresponding aldehydes. Also shows activity toward secondary alcohols. From Saccharomyces cerevisiae (strain ATCC 204508 / S288c) (Baker's yeast).
   7456..7643    +  terminator     ADH1 terminator: S. cerevisiae ADH1; transcription terminator for the S. cerevisiae alcohol dehydrogenase 1 (ADH1) gene
   7676..7700    -  misc_feature   MCS (fragment): pBluescript multiple cloning site
   7709..7727    -  promoter       T7 promoter: promoter for bacteriophage T7 RNA polymerase
   7730..7887    +  CDS            lacZα (fragment): LacZα fragment of β-galactosidase; lacZ fragment
   7895..8350    +  rep_origin     f1 ori (sequence partly withheld): f1 bacteriophage origin of replication; arrow indicates direction of (+) strand synthesis
   8351..8400    -  misc_feature   bom (fragment): basis of mobility region from pBR322
   8479..9282    -  CDS            URA3: orotidine-5'-phosphate decarboxylase, required for uracil biosynthesis; S. cerevisiae URA3; yeast auxotrophic marker, counterselectable with 5-fluoroorotic acid (5-FOA)
   9283..9498    -  promoter       URA3 promoter: S. cerevisiae URA3
   9509..9556    -  misc_feature   bom (fragment): basis of mobility region from pBR322
   9658..1       -  CDS            rop (fragment) (across the origin): Rop protein, which maintains plasmids at low copy number; rop
>Addgene plasmid #38222 | pTH742-CEN-RLuc/slowminCFLuc | depositor full sequence | sequence record 48301 | pTH742-CEN-RLuc/slowminCFLuc sequence 9692 bps
GACGAAAGGGCCTCGTGATACGCCTATTTTTATAGGTTAATGTCATGATAATAATGGTTTCTTAGGACGG
ATCGCTTGCCTGTAACTTACACGCGCCTCGTATCTTTTAATGATGGAATAATTTGGGAATTTACTCTGTG
TTTATTTATTTTTATGTTTTGTATTTGGATTTTAGAAAGTAAATAAAGAAGGTAGAAGAGTTACGGAATG
AAGAAAAAAAAATAAACAAAGGTTTAAAAAATTTCAACAAAAAGCGTACTTTACATATATATTTATTAGA
CAAGAAAAGCAGATTAAATAGATATACATTCGATTAACGATAAGTAAAATGTAAAATCACAGGATTTTCG
TGTGTGGTCTTCTACACAGACAAGATGAAACAATTCGGCATTAATACCTGAGAGCAGGAAGAGCAAGATA
AAAGGTAGTATTTGTTGGCGATCCCCCTAGAGTCTTTTACATCTTCGGAAAACAAAAACTATTTTTTCTT
TAATTTCTTTTTTTACTTTCTATTTTTAATTTATATATTTATATTAAAAAATTTAAATTATAATTATTTT
TATAGCACGTGATGAAAAGGACCCAGGTGGCACTTTTCGGGGAAATGTGCGCGGAACCCCTATTTGTTTA
TTTTTCTAAATACATTCAAATATGTATCCGCTCATGAGACAATAACCCTGATAAATGCTTCAATAATATT
GAAAAAGGAAGAGTATGAGTATTCAACATTTCCGTGTCGCCCTTATTCCCTTTTTTGCGGCATTTTGCCT
TCCTGTTTTTGCTCACCCAGAAACGCTGGTGAAAGTAAAAGATGCTGAAGATCAGTTGGGTGCACGAGTG
GGTTACATCGAACTGGATCTCAACAGCGGTAAGATCCTTGAGAGTTTTCGCCCCGAAGAACGTTTTCCAA
TGATGAGCACTTTTAAAGTTCTGCTATGTGGCGCGGTATTATCCCGTATTGACGCCGGGCAAGAGCAACT
CGGTCGCCGCATACACTATTCTCAGAATGACTTGGTTGAGTACTCACCAGTCACAGAAAAGCATCTTACG
GATGGCATGACAGTAAGAGAATTATGCAGTGCTGCCATAACCATGAGTGATAACACTGCGGCCAACTTAC
TTCTGACAACGATCGGAGGACCGAAGGAGCTAACCGCTTTTTTTCACAACATGGGGGATCATGTAACTCG
CCTTGATCGTTGGGAACCGGAGCTGAATGAAGCCATACCAAACGACGAGCGTGACACCACGATGCCTGTA
GCAATGGCAACAACGTTGCGCAAACTATTAACTGGCGAACTACTTACTCTAGCTTCCCGGCAACAATTAA
TAGACTGGATGGAGGCGGATAAAGTTGCAGGACCACTTCTGCGCTCGGCCCTTCCGGCTGGCTGGTTTAT
TGCTGATAAATCTGGAGCCGGTGAGCGTGGGTCTCGCGGTATCATTGCAGCACTGGGGCCAGATGGTAAG
CCCTCCCGTATCGTAGTTATCTACACGACGGGCAGTCAGGCAACTATGGATGAACGAAATAGACAGATCG
CTGAGATAGGTGCCTCACTGATTAAGCATTGGTAACTGTCAGACCAAGTTTACTCATATATACTTTAGAT
TGATTTAAAACTTCATTTTTAATTTAAAAGGATCTAGGTGAAGATCCTTTTTGATAATCTCATGACCAAA
ATCCCTTAACGTGAGTTTTCGTTCCACTGAGCGTCAGACCCCGTAGAAAAGATCAAAGGATCTTCTTGAG
ATCCTTTTTTTCTGCGCGTAATCTGCTGCTTGCAAACAAAAAAACCACCGCTACCAGCGGTGGTTTGTTT
GCCGGATCAAGAGCTACCAACTCTTTTTCCGAAGGTAACTGGCTTCAGCAGAGCGCAGATACCAAATACT
GTCCTTCTAGTGTAGCCGTAGTTAGGCCACCACTTCAAGAACTCTGTAGCACCGCCTACATACCTCGCTC
TGCTAATCCTGTTACCAGTGGCTGCTGCCAGTGGCGATAAGTCGTGTCTTACCGGGTTGGACTCAAGACG
ATAGTTACCGGATAAGGCGCAGCGGTCGGGCTGAACGGGGGGTTCGTGCACACAGCCCAGCTTGGAGCGA
ACGACCTACACCGAACTGAGATACCTACAGCGTGAGCATTGAGAAAGCGCCACGCTTCCCGAAGGGAGAA
AGGCGGACAGGTATCCGGTAAGCGGCAGGGTCGGAACAGGAGAGCGCACGAGGGAGCTTCCAGGGGGGAA
CGCCTGGTATCTTTATAGTCCTGTCGGGTTTCGCCACCTCTGACTTGAGCGTCGATTTTTGTGATGCTCG
TCAGGGGGGCCGAGCCTATGGAAAAACGCCAGCAACGCGGCCTTTTTACGGTTCCTGGCCTTTTGCTGGC
CTTTTGCTCACATGTTCTTTCCTGCGTTATCCCCTGATTCTGTGGATAACCGTATTACCGCCTTTGAGTG
AGCTGATACCGCTCGCCGCAGCCGAACGACCGAGCGCAGCGAGTCAGTGAGCGAGGAAGCGGAAGAGCGC
CCAATACGCAAACCGCCTCTCCCCGCGCGTTGGCCGATTCATTAATGCAGCTGGCACGACAGGTTTCCCG
ACTGGAAAGCGGGCAGTGAGCGCAACGCAATTAATGTGAGTTACCTCACTCATTAGGCACCCCAGGCTTT
ACACTTTATGCTTCCGGCTCCTATGTTGTGTGGAATTGTGAGCGGATAACAATTTCACACAGGAAACAGC
TATGACCATGATTACGCCAAGCTCGGAATTAACCCTCACTAAAGGGAACAAAAGCTGGGTACCGGGCCCC
CCCTCGAGGGCATGCGAAGGAAAATGAGAAATATCGAGGGAGACGATTCAGAGGAGCAGGACAAACTATA
ACCGACTGTTTGTTGGAGGATGCCGTACATAACGAACACTGCTGAAGCTACCATGTCTACAGTTTAGAGG
AATGGGTACAACTCACAGGCGAGGGATGGTGTTCACTCGTGCTAGCAAACGCGGTGGGAGCAAAAAGTAG
AATATTATCTTTTATTCGTGAAACTTCGAACACTGTCATCTAAAGATGCTATATACTAATATAGGCATAC
TTGATAATGGAAACTATAAATCGTGAAGGCATAGGAGATCCGCTTATTTAGAAGTGTCGAATTCTTACGA
CATTTGTTCATTTTTGAGAACTCGCTCAACGAACGATTTGATATATTTTCCCATTTCATCAGGTGCATCT
TCTTGCGAAAAATGAAGACCTTTTACTTTGACAAATTCAGTATTAGGAAACTTCTTGGCACCTTCAACAA
TAGCATTGGAAAAGAATCCTGGGTCCGATTCAATAAACATTTTTGGTAAATCATCACTTGCACGTAGATA
AGCATTATAATTCCTAACAATTTGTACAACGTCAGGTTTACCACCTTTTACTAACGGGATTTCACGAGGC
CATGATAATGTTGGACGACGAACTTCACCTTTCTCTTTGAATGGTTCAAGATATGCTGCAAATTCTTCTG
GTTCTAACTTTCTCATGATTTTTGATGGCAACATGGTTTCCACGAAGAAGTTATTCTCCAAAACCATTTT
TTCTCCTTCTTCAGATTTGATCAACGCAATATCTTCTTCAATATCAGGCCATTCATCCCATGATTCAATC
ACATCTACTACACTTTCAGCGTGAACTATTGCTTTGATCTTATCTTGATGCTCATAGCTATAATGAAATG
CCAAACAAGCACCCCAATCATGGCCGACAAAAATGATCTTCTTTGGTAAATTAAGAAGTTCAAACCATGC
AGTAAGATATTTGTAATGATCAAGTAACCTATAAGAACCATTACCAGATTTGCCTGATTTGCCCATACCA
ATAAGGTCTGGTATAATACACCGCGCTACTGGCTCAATATGTGGCACAACATGTCGCCATAAATAAGAAG
AGGCCGCGTTACCATGTAAAAAAATAACAGCATTTTCTGCATGTTTTTCTGAATCATAATAATTAATAAA
TGAATCAAGAACATTCATTTGTTTACATCTGGCCCACCACTGCGGACCAGTTATCATCCGTTTCCTTTGT
TCTGGATCATAAACTTTCGAAGTCATCCCGGGGAGTTGATTGTATGCTTGGTATAGCTTGAAATATTGTG
CAGAAAAAGAAACAAGGAAGAAAGGGAACGAGAACAATGACGAGGAAACAAAAGATTAATAATTGCAGGT
CTATTTATACTTGATAGCAAAGCGGCAAACTTTTTTTATTTCAAATTCAAGTAACTGGAAGGAAGGCCGT
ATACCGTTGCTCATTAGAGAGTAGTGTGCGTGAATGAAGGAAGGAAAAAGTTTCGTGTGTTCGAAGATAC
CCCTCATCAGCTCTGGAACAACGACATCTGTTGGTGCTGTCTTTGTCGTTAATTTTTTCCTTTAGTGTCT
TCCATCATTTTTTTTGTCATTGCGGATATGGTGAGACAACAACGGGGGAGAGAGAAAAGAAAAAAAAAGA
AAAGAATCCGGGAGTTTATCATTATCAATACTGCCATTTCAAAGAATACGTAAATAATTAATAGTAGTGA
TTTTCCTAACTTTATTTAGTCAAAAAATTAGCCTTTTAATTCTGCTGTAACCCGTACATGCCCAAAATAG
GGGGCGGGTTACACAGAATATATAACATCGTAGGTGTCTGGGTGAACAGTTTATTCCTGGCATCCACTAA
ATATAATGGAGCCCGCTTTTTAAGCTGGCATCCAGAAAAAAAAAGAATCCCAGCACCAAAATATTGTTTT
CTTCACCAACCATCAGTTCATAGGTCCATTCTCTTAGCGCAACTACAGAGAACAGGGGCACAAACAGGCA
AAAAACGGGCACAACCTCAATGGAGTGATGCAACCTGCCTGGAGTAAATGATGACACAAGGCAATTGACC
CACGCATGTATCTATCTCATTTTCTTACACCTTCTATTACCTTCTGCTCTCTCTGATTTGGAAAAAGCTG
AAAAAAAAGGTTGAAACCAGTTCCCTGAAATTATTCCCCTACTTGACTAATAAGTATATAAAGAACGGTA
GGTATTGATTGTAATTCTGTAAATCTATTTCTTAAACTTCTTAAATTCTACTTTTATAGTTAGTCTTTTT
TTTAGTTTTAAAACACCAAGAACTTAGTTTCGACGGATCTAGTTTCACTAGCGAATTATACAACTCACCA
GCCACACAGCTCACTCATCTACTTCGCAATCAAAACAAAATATTTTATTTTAGTTCAGTTTATTAAGTTA
TTATCAGTATCGTATTAAAAAATTAAAGATCATTGAAAAATGGCTTGCTAAACCGATTATATTTTGTTTT
TAAAGTAGATTATTATTAGAAAATTATTAAGAGAATTCTGTGTTAAATTTATTGAAAGAGAAAATTTATT
TTCCCTTATTAATTAAAGTCCTTTACTTTTTTTGAAAACTGTCAGTTTTTTGAAGAGTTATTTGTTTTGT
TACCAATTGCTATCAGGTACCCGTAGAATTTTATTCAAGATCTTTCCGTAACGGTTACCTTTCTGTCAAA
TTATCCAGGTTTACTCGCCAATAAAAATTTCCCTATACTATCATTAATTAAATCATTATTATTACTAAAG
TTTTGTTTACCAATTTGTCTGCTCAAGAAAATAAATTAAATACAAATAAAGGATCCATGGAGGACGCAAA
AAACATAAAAAAAGGGCCTGCGCCCTTCTATCCTCTCGAGGATGGGACGGCGGGGGAGCAGCTCCATAAA
GCGATGAAAAGGTACGCACTCGTGCCTGGGACGATAGCGTTTACGGATGCACATATAGAGGTGAACATAA
CGTACGCGGAGTACTTCGAGATGTCGGTGCGGCTCGCAGAGGCGATGAAACGGTATGGGCTCAATACGAA
TCACAGGATAGTAGTATGCTCGGAGAACTCGCTCCAGTTCTTTATGCCTGTGCTCGGGGCGCTCTTTATA
GGGGTGGCAGTGGCGCCCGCGAACGACATATATAATGAGCGGGAGCTCCTCAACTCGATGAACATATCGC
AGCCTACGGTAGTGTTTGTGTCGAAAAAAGGGCTCCAGAAAATACTCAACGTGCAGAAAAAACTCCCCAT
AATACAGAAAATAATAATAATGGATTCGAAAACGGATTACCAGGGGTTTCAGTCGATGTACACGTTCGTA
ACGTCGCATCTCCCTCCCGGGTTTAATGAGTACGATTTTGTACCCGAGTCGTTTGATCGGGACAAAACGA
TAGCACTCATAATGAATTCGTCGGGATCGACGGGGCTCCCTAAAGGGGTGGCACTCCCTCATAGGACGGC
ATGCGTAAGGTTCTCGCATGCAAGGGACCCTATATTTGGGAATCAGATAATACCTGATACGGCGATACTC
TCGGTGGTGCCCTTCCATCACGGGTTTGGGATGTTTACGACGCTCGGGTATCTCATATGTGGGTTTCGGG
TAGTACTCATGTATAGGTTTGAGGAGGAGCTCTTTCTCCGGTCGCTCCAGGATTACAAAATACAGTCGGC
GCTCCTCGTACCCACGCTCTTTTCGTTCTTCGCAAAATCGACGCTCATAGACAAATACGATCTCTCGAAT
CTCCACGAGATAGCGTCGGGGGGGGCACCTCTCTCGAAAGAGGTAGGGGAGGCGGTGGCAAAACGGTTCC
ATCTCCCCGGGATACGGCAGGGGTATGGGCTCACGGAGACGACGTCGGCGATACTCATAACGCCCGAGGG
GGATGATAAACCTGGGGCGGTAGGGAAAGTGGTGCCCTTTTTTGAGGCGAAAGTGGTGGATCTCGATACG
GGGAAAACGCTCGGGGTGAATCAGAGGGGGGAGCTCTGTGTAAGGGGGCCTATGATAATGTCGGGGTATG
TAAACAATCCTGAGGCGACGAACGCACTCATAGACAAAGATGGGTGGCTCCATTCGGGGGACATAGCGTA
CTGGGACGAGGACGAGCACTTCTTCATAGTGGACCGGCTCAAATCGCTCATAAAATACAAAGGGTATCAG
GTGGCACCCGCGGAGCTCGAGTCGATACTCCTCCAGCACCCCAACATATTCGACGCGGGGGTGGCAGGGC
TCCCCGACGATGACGCAGGGGAGCTCCCCGCAGCAGTGGTGGTGCTCGAGCACGGGAAAACGATGACGGA
GAAAGAGATAGTGGATTACGTAGCATCGCAGGTAACGACGGCGAAAAAACTCCGGGGGGGGGTGGTGTTT
GTGGACGAGGTACCTAAAGGGCTCACGGGGAAACTCGACGCAAGGAAAATAAGGGAGATACTCATAAAAG
CAAAAAAAGGGGGGAAATAAGTCGACCTGCAGGCATGCAAGCTTTGGACTTCTTCGCCAGAGGTTTGGTC
AAGTCTCCAATCAAGGTTGTCGGCTTGTCTACCTTGCCAGAAATTTACGAAAAGATGGAAAAGGGTCAAA
TCGTTGGTAGATACGTTGTTGACACTTCTAAATAAGCGAATTTCTTATGATTTATGATTTTTATTATTAA
ATAAGTTATAAAAAAAATAAGTGTATACAAATTTTAAAGTGACTCTTAGGTTTTAAAACGAAAATTCTTA
TTCTTGAGTAACTCTTTCCTGTAGGTCAGGTTGCTTTCTCAGGTATAGCATGAGGTCGCTCTTATTGACC
ACACCTCTACCGGCATGCCGGTCGAAATTCCCCTACCCTATGAAAAGCGGCCGCCACCGCGGTGGAGCTC
CAATTCGCCCTATAGTGAGTCGTATTACAATTCACTGGCCGTCGTTTTACAACGTCGTGACTGGGAAAAC
CCTGGCGTTACCCAACTTAATCGCCTTGCAGCACATCCCCCCTTCGCCAGCTGGCGTAATAGCGAAGAGG
CCCGCACCGATCGCCCTTCCCAACAGTTGCGCAGCCTGAATGGCGAATGGCGCG
[124 nt withheld, positions 7895-8018]
C
[91 nt withheld, positions 8020-8110]
A
[49 nt withheld, positions 8112-8160]
CCTTTGACGTTGGAGTCCACGTTCTTT
[37 nt withheld, positions 8188-8224]
ACCCTATCTCGGTCTATTCTTTTGATTTATAAGGGATTTTGCCGATTTCGGCCTATTGGTTAAAAAATGA
GCTGATTTAACAAAAATTTAACGCGAATTTTAACAAAATATTAACGTTTACAATTTCCTGATGCGGTATT
TTCTCCTTACGCATCTGTGCGGTATTTCACACCGCAGGGTAATAACTGATATAATTAAATTGAAGCTCTA
ATTTGTGAGTTTAGTATACATGCATTTACTTATAATACAGTTTTTTAGTTTTGCTGGCCGCATCTTCTCA
AATATGCTTCCCAGCCTGCTTTTCTGTAACGTTCACCCTCTACCTTAGCATCCCTTCCCTTTGCAAATAG
TCCTCTTCCAACAATAATAATGTCAGATCCTGTAGAGACCACATCATCCACGGTTCTATACTGTTGACCC
AATGCGTCTCCCTTGTCATCTAAACCCACACCGGGTGTCATAATCAACCAATCGTAACCTTCATCTCTTC
CACCCATGTCTCTTTGAGCAATAAAGCCGATAACAAAATCTTTGTCGCTCTTCGCAATGTCAACAGTACC
CTTAGTATATTCTCCAGTAGATAGGGAGCCCTTGCATGACAATTCTGCTAACATCAAAAGGCCTCTAGGT
TCCTTTGTTACTTCTTCTGCCGCCTGCTTCAAACCGCTAACAATACCTGGGCCCACCACACCGTGTGCAT
TCGTAATGTCTGCCCATTCTGCTATTCTGTATACACCCGCAGAGTACTGCAATTTGACTGTATTACCAAT
GTCAGCAAATTTTCTGTCTTCGAAGAGTAAAAAATTGTACTTGGCGGATAATGCCTTTAGCGGCTTAACT
GTGCCCTCCATGGAAAAATCAGTCAAGATATCCACATGTGTTTTTAGTAAACAAATTTTGGGACCTAATG
CTTCAACTAACTCCAGTAATTCCTTGGTGGTACGAACATCCAATGAAGCACACAAGTTTGTTTGCTTTTC
GTGCATGATATTAAATAGCTTGGCAGCAACAGGACTAGGATGAGTAGCAGCACGTTCCTTATATGTAGCT
TTCGACATGATTTATCTTCGTTTCCTGCAGGTTTTTGTTCTGTGCAGTTGGGTTAAGAATACTGGGCAAT
TTCATGTTTCTTCAACACTACATATGCGTATATATACCAATCTAAGTCTGTGCTCCTTCCTTCGTTCTTC
CTTCTGTTCGGAGATTACCGAATCAAAAAAATTTCAAAGAAACCGAAATCAAAAAAAAGAATAAAAAAAA
AATGATGAATTGAATTGAAAAGCGTGGTGCACTCTCAGTACAATCTGCTCTGATGCCGCATAGTTAAGCC
AGCCCCGACACCCGCCAACACCCGCTGACGCGCCCTGACGGGCTTGTCTGCTCCCGGCATCCGCTTACAG
ACAAGCTGTGACCGTCTCCGGGAGCTGCATGTGTCAGAGGTTTTCACCGTCATCACCGAAACGCGCGA
