>Addgene plasmid #38222 | pTH742-CEN-RLuc/slowminCFLuc | addgene partial sequence | sequence record 54593 | yADH1-F 5'-ATACGGCCTTCCTTCCAGTT-3'
GTTTGCTGTCTTGCTATCAAGTATAAATAGACCTGCAATTATTAATCTTTTGTTTCCTCGTCATTGTTCT
CGTTCCCTTTCTTCCTTGTTTCTTTTTCTGCACAATATTTCAAGCTATACCAAGCTACAATCAACTCCCC
GGGATGACTTCGAAAGTTTATGATCCAGAACAAAGGAAACGGATGATAACTGGTCCGCAGTGGTGGGCCA
GATGTAAACAAATGAATGTTCTTGATTCATTTATTAATTATTATGATTCAGAAAAACATGCAGAAAATGC
TGTTATTTTTTTACATGGTAACGCGGCCTCTTCTTATTTATGGCGACATGTTGTGCCACATATTGAGCCA
GTAGCGCGGTGTATTATACCAGACCTTATTGGTATGGGCAAATCAGGCAAATCTGGTAATGGTTCTTATA
GGTTACTTGATCATTACAAATATCTTACTGCATGGTTTGAACTTCTTAATTTACCAAAGAAGATCATTTT
TGTCGGCCATGATTGGGGTGCTTGTTTGGCATTTCATTATAGCTATGAGCATCAAGATAAGATCAAAGCA
ATAGTTCACGCTGAAAGTGTAGTAGATGTGATTGAATCATGGGATGAATGGCCTGATATTGAAGAAGATA
TTGCGTTGATCAAATCTGAAGAAGGAGAAAAAATGGTTTTGGAGAATAACTTCTTCGTGGAAACCATGTT
GCCATCAAAAATCATGAGAAAGTTAGAACCAGAAGAATTTGCAGCATATCTTGAACCATTCAAAGAGAAA
GGTGAAGTTCGTCGTCCAACATTATCATGGCCTCGTGAAATCCCGTTAGTAAAAGGTGGTAAACCTGACG
TTGTACAAAT
