>Addgene plasmid #38222 | pTH742-CEN-RLuc/slowminCFLuc | addgene partial sequence | sequence record 55165 | GPDpro-F 5'-CGGTAGGTATTGATTGTAATTCTG-3'
TTAATTCTACTTTTATAGTTAGTCTTTTTTTTAGTTTTAAAACACCAAGAACTTAGTTTCGACGGATCTA
GTTTCACTAGCGAATTATACAACTCACCAGCCACACAGCTCACTCATCTACTTCGCAATCAAAACAAAAT
ATTTTATTTTAGTTCAGTTTATTAAGTTATTATCAGTATCGTATTAAAAAATTAAAGATCATTGAAAAAT
GGCTTGCTAAACCGATTATATTTTGTTTTTAAAGTAGATTATTATTAGAAAATTATTAAGAGAATTCTGT
GTTAAATTTATTGAAAGAGAAAATTTATTTTCCCTTATTAATTAAAGTCCTTTACTTTTTTTGAAAACTG
TCAGTTTTTTGAAGAGTTATTTGTTTTGTTACCAATTGCTATCAGGTACCCGTAGAATTTTATTCAAGAT
CTTTCCGTAACGGTTACCTTTCTGTCAAATTATCCAGGTTTACTCGCCAATAAAAATTTCCCTATACTAT
CATTAATTAAATCATTATTATTACTAAAGTTTTGTTTACCAATTTGTCTGCTCAAGAAAATAAATTAAAT
ACAAATAAAGGATCCATGGAGGACGCAAAAAACATAAAAAAAGGGCCTGCGCCCTTCTATCCTCTCGAGG
ATGGGACGGCGGGGGAGCAGCTCCATAAAGCGATGAAAAGGTACGCACTCGTGCCTGGGACGATAGCGTT
TACGGATGCACATATAGAGGTGAACATAACGTACGCGGAGTACTTCGAGATGTCGGTGCGGCTCGCAGAG
GCGATGAAACGGTATGGGCTCAATACGAATCACAGGATAGTAGTATGCTCGGAGAACTCGCTCCAGTTCT
TTATGCCTGTGCTCGGGGCGCTCTTTATAGGGGTGGCAGT
